>Addgene plasmid #34360 | KHBD00209 | depositor partial sequence | sequence record 40927 | KHBD00209 sequence 1590 bps
ATGAACTTCACCCCGTTTGGCAACACCTTTCCCGGAAACATACCCGGCCTGCCGCAATTCACGACGAGCA
CAGCTCCGCTGGTTTCCACCGTGACTGCCGCCGTGACGGATGTGACAGTGACGGGCACCAATAATCCGCA
GCAGCAACAGCAGCAGGATGCAGCCGGCAGCAGCAATCGCTACCAGCAGCAGCAGCAACAGGTAACGCAT
TTTGGCCAGGCCACTATGACGGCGGGCCAGGGTAGCAGTGGCAACAAGTTCCGCGGCGGCCAGGACGATG
CAATCCAGGGTGACAAGTACAATGGCCACTTGGTGGCTTCCTCCCAGCAGCAGCAGCAGCAACAACAACA
ACAGCAGACGCAATATGCAACTGTTGCGTATGCTAGTGCAACAGCGACGAGTGCTGCAACGGATGCCCTG
CAGGCGGGAACTTCCGGCCAGCAGCAGCAGCAGCAGCAGATGCAGCAGCAACAGGTCACCGCACCGCAGG
AGCTTACCCAAGATCTGTGCAACGCCATCCTCCAGCAGCAAGTACTCCAGAATACCTCGTGGCAAACTCT
GACGCCGGGCACCACAGTGGCCGACTACCTCTCGCATCTTCCAGCCAACACGTTGCCGCTGTCGCTGCAC
CACTTCCTCAAGTATTCCGCGGAGACGATAAAGAAGGAGAACCAACAGAATGTGGTGCTGCAGGTGCAGA
CGGGACCAGCCATTGGGATCAACACCCTGGGCACGACAACCATTAGTATACCTCAGCAGGCAGAGCAGCT
GACGCTGCAGCCGCAGCAGCAGGCGACGTTGCAGGTGCAGACGCAGGCGGCGGTCACGGCGACGGCGACG
ACGGCGACAGCGACGACAGCCGGCGGATCCGGCGCCACTTCCGGCAAGAAGAAGAAGCGCAAAAAGCGTA
GCAAGGACCGGAAGACGAAGCTGCGACCCGGCGAGATTCGCCTGGGCACAGCACTCGACGGCAGTCCGCT
GTACATGTGTCCCGAATGTCATGTGGCGTATCCGGAGCCGGAACTGCTCGAAGTGCATCTGGTGGGCCAT
AACCTGGAGAAGCGCTATGTCTGCGACATCTGCCAGGCGTCGCTGAAGCGCAAGGATCACCTCACCCGCC
ACAAACAGTCGCACAATCCGGAAAGACCCTACATCTGCACCGTGTGCCTGAAGGCCTTCAAGCGAAAGGA
GCAACTGAGTCTGCACTTTGTCATCCATTCCGGCGAGAAGCGCCACCAGTGCGGCGAGTGCGGCAAGGGT
TTCTATCGCAAGGATCATCTGCGCAAACACACCCGCTCCCACATCGCGCGCCGGGTCAAGGCCGAGCTAA
ACAGCCATGTGCGGCGCGAGAATGGTACCAGTATGTTGCAACCCGTTGTCACGGAGGCAACAACGGCGGC
CCTGCAACATGCCAACCAGCTGGCCAGCGCACAACAGCAGTTGCAGCAGCAGCAGCAGCAACAACAACAG
CAACAGCAGCAGCAGCAGCAGCAACAGCAACATCACATTGTGATCACCCAGCAGCAAGCGACACCGCAGC
AGCAACAGCAGACTTCGCAGCAGCAGCAGCAACAGCAGCAAATGATAAAT
