>Addgene plasmid #34360 | KHBD00209 | addgene partial sequence | sequence record 42059 | M13-Rev 5'-CAGGAAACAGCTATGACC-3'
TTTATTTTGACTGATAGTGACCTGTTCGTTGCAACAAATTGATAAGCAATGCTTTCTTATAATGCCAACT
TTGTACAAGAAAGTTGGCAAATTTATCATTTGCTGCTGTTGCTGCTGCTGCTGCGAAGTCTGCTGTTGCT
GCTGCGGTGTCGCTTGCTGCTGGGTGATCACAATGTGATGTTGCTGTTGCTGCTGCTGCTGCTGCTGTTG
CTGTTGTTGTTGCTGCTGCTGCTGCTGCAACTGCTGTTGTGCGCTGGCCAGCTGGTTGGCATGTTGCAGG
GCCGCCGTTGTTGCCTCCGTGACAACGGGTTGCAACATACTGGTACCATTCTCGCGCCGCACATGGCTGT
TTAGCTCGGCCTTGACCCGGCGCGCGATGTGGGAGCGGGTGTGTTTGCGCAGATGATCCTTGCGATAGAA
ACCCTTGCCGCACTCGCCGCACTGGTGGCGCTTCTCGCCGGAATGGATGACAAAGTGCAGACTCAGTTGC
TCCTTTCGCTTGAAGGCCTTCAGGCACACGGTGCAGATGTAGGGTCTTTCCGGATTGTGCGACTGTTTGT
GGCGGGTGAGGTGATCCTTGCGCTTCAGCGACGCCTGGCAGATGTCGCAGACATAGCGCTTCTCCAGGTT
ATGGCCCACCAGATGCACTTCGAGCAGTTCCGGCTCCGGATACGCCACATGACATTCGGGACACATGTAC
AGCGGACTGCCGTCGAGTGCTGTGCCCAGGCGAATCTCGCCGGGTCGCAGCTTCGTCTTCCGGTCCTTG
