[The description below was written by a language model from this plasmid's Addgene catalogue record.]
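Description:
KHBD00209 is a Gateway entry-type clone built in the pDONR221 donor vector backbone (Invitrogen), carrying the open reading frame of the Drosophila melanogaster gene CG7368 (FBgn0036179). The insert is recorded as 1590 bp in a backbone of about 2.5 kb once the donor cassette has been replaced. The plasmid is propagated in standard E. coli cloning strains such as DH5alpha as a high-copy plasmid under kanamycin selection. The ORF was introduced by Gateway recombination, so it would be expected to sit between attL recombination sites, as is standard for a pDONR221-derived clone. No feature table is provided, so the exact site arrangement cannot be confirmed from the record. M13 forward and reverse primer sites flank the insert for sequence verification.

As a donor/entry vector, the construct is not itself an expression plasmid. The record lists no promoter, tag or reporter driving the insert, and its role is to serve as a shuttle from which the ORF can be moved by LR recombination into destination vectors of choice. The depositor notes that the ORFs in this collection were cloned open-ended, without a stop codon, which allows in-frame C-terminal fusions to tags or functional domains supplied by the destination vector. The clone belongs to a collection associated with work on automated protein–DNA interaction screening of Drosophila regulatory elements, which suggests its ORFs were intended for transfer into screening vectors for such assays. The record does not describe the specific function of CG7368.
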