Addgene plasmid #34360: KHBD00209
Depositing lab: Bart Deplancke. Depositing organization: Swiss Federal Institute of Technology (EPFL). Publication: Automated protein-DNA interaction screening of Drosophila regulatory elements. Korneel Hens, Jean-Daniel Feuz, Alina Isakova, Antonina Lagovitina, Andreas Massouras, Julien Bryois, Patrick Callaerts, Susan E. Celniker, Bart Deplancke. Nat Methods. 2011 Oct 30;8(12):1065-70. 10.1038/nmeth.1763 PubMed 22037703.
Backbone
  Vector backbone: pDONR221
  Backbone manufacturer: Invitrogen
  Backbone size w/o insert (bp): 2536
  Vector type: Gateway Donor Vector
Growth in bacteria
  Bacterial resistance: Kanamycin, 50 μg/mL
  Growth temperature: 37°C
  Growth strain: DH5alpha
  Copy number: High Copy
Gene/Insert
  Gene/Insert name: CG7368 (alt names: FBgn0036179; CG7368)
  Species: D. melanogaster (fly)
  Insert size (bp): 1590
  Entrez Gene: CG7368 (a.k.a. Dmel_CG7368, Dmel\CG7368)
  Cloning method: Gateway Cloning
  Sequencing primers: 5′ M13F; 3′ M13R
Terms and licenses: Academic/Nonprofit Terms; Industry Terms: Not Available to Industry
Depositor comments: Please note that the ORFs in this collection were cloned open-ended (without a stop codon).
How to cite: KHBD00209 was a gift from Bart Deplancke (Addgene plasmid # 34360 ; http://n2t.net/addgene:34360 ; RRID:Addgene_34360)
